>Addgene plasmid #55490 | mTFP1-H3.3-N-14 | depositor partial sequence | sequence record 85896 | insert sequence
CGGTCAGATCCGCTAGCGCTACCGGACTCAGATCTCGAGCTCAAGCTTCGCCACC
[408 nt withheld, positions 56-463]
GGGTCCGGAAGCGCAGGCAGTGGGGATCCACCGGTCGCCACCATGGTGAGCAAGGGCGAGGAGACCACAA
TGGGCGTAATCAAGCCCGACATGAAGATCAAGCTGAAGATGGAGGGCAACGTGAATGGCCACGCCTTCGT
GATCGAGGGCGAGGGCGAGGGCAAGCCCTACGACGGCACCAACACCATCAACCTGGAGGTGAAGGAGGGA
GCCCCCCTGCCCTTCTCCTACGACATTCTGACCACCGCGTTCGCCTACGGCAACAGGGCCTTCACCAAGT
ACCCCGACGACATCCCCAACTACTTCAAGCAGTCCTTCCCCGAGGGCTACTCTTGGGAGCGCACCATGAC
CTTCGAGGACAAGGGCATCGTGAAGGTGAAGTCCGACATCTCCATGGAGGAGGACTCCTTCATCTACGAG
ATACACCTCAAGGGCGAGAACTTCCCCCCCAACGGCCCCGTGATGCAGAAGAAGACCACCGGCTGGGACG
CCTCCACCGAGAGGATGTACGTGCGCGACGGCGTGCTGAAGGGCGACGTCAAGCACAAGCTGCTGCTGGA
GGGCGGCGGCCACCACCGCGTTGACTTCAAGACCATCTACAGGGCCAAGAAGGCGGTGAAGCTGCCCGAC
TATCACTTTGTGGACCACCGCATCGAGATCCTGAACCACGACAAGGACTACAACAAGGTGACCGTTTACG
AGAGCGCCGTGGCCCGCAACTCCACCGACGGCATGGACGAGCTGTACAAGTAAGCGGCCGCGACTCTAGA
TCATAATCAGCCATACCACATT
