>Addgene plasmid #55490 | mTFP1-H3.3-N-14 | addgene partial sequence | sequence record 125639 | mTFP1-R1 5'-ACCTCCAGGTTGATGGTGTTg-3'
CCTCGATCACGAAGGCGTGGCCATTCACGTTGCCCTCCATCTTCAGCTTGATCTTCATGTCGGGCTTGAT
TACGCCCATTGTGGTCTCCTCGCCCTTGCTCACCATGGTGGCGACCGGTGGATCCCCACTGCCTGCGCTT
CCGGACCC
[408 nt withheld, positions 149-556]
GGTGGCGAAGCTTGAGCTCGAGATCTGAGTCCGGTAGCGCTAGCGGATCTGACGGTTCACTAAACCAGCT
CTGCTTATATAGACCTCCCACCGT
