[The description below was written by a language model from this plasmid's Addgene catalogue record.]
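Description:
mTFP1-H3.3-N-14 is a mammalian expression plasmid built on the mTFP1-N1 backbone (about 4.75 kb without the insert), an N1-style fusion vector in which a gene of interest is placed upstream of the fluorescent protein coding sequence. It is maintained as a high-copy plasmid in E. coli under kanamycin selection. It also carries a neomycin resistance marker, so transfected mammalian cells can be selected with G418. No feature table accompanies the record, so the origin of replication and other backbone elements are not itemised. The listed 3′ sequencing primer does imply an SV40 polyadenylation signal downstream of the expression cassette.

The payload is the histone variant H3.3, expressed from the CMV promoter with mTFP1 fused to its C terminus. The "14" in the name may denote the linker length between the two parts, but the record does not say so. mTFP1 is a monomeric teal/cyan fluorescent protein derived from a Clavularia cyan protein, with recorded excitation and emission maxima of 462 and 492 nm. Because H3.3 is incorporated into nucleosomes, the fusion labels chromatin, and the stated purpose is a nucleus/histone localisation marker for fluorescence imaging.

The record is inconsistent about the origin of the insert. The gene fields give mouse H3f3b and a mouse reference transcript, whereas the depositor comment describes it as human histone H3. The cloning method is listed as unknown.
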