Addgene plasmid #55490: mTFP1-H3.3-N-14
Purpose: Localization: Nucleus/Histones, Excitation: 462, Emission: 492
Depositing lab: Michael Davidson. Depositing organization: Florida State University, Tallahassee. Publication: Hue-shifted monomeric variants of Clavularia cyan fluorescent protein: identification of the molecular determinants of color and applications in fluorescence imaging. Ai HW, Olenych SG, Wong P, Davidson MW, Campbell RE. BMC Biol. 2008 Mar 6;6:13. doi: 10.1186/1741-7007-6-13. PubMed 18325109.
Backbone
  Vector backbone: mTFP1-N1
  Backbone size w/o insert (bp): 4750
  Vector type: Mammalian Expression
  Selectable markers: Neomycin (select with G418)
Growth in bacteria
  Bacterial resistance: Kanamycin, 50 μg/mL
  Growth temperature: 37°C
  Growth strain: DH5alpha
  Copy number: High Copy
Gene/Insert
  Gene/Insert name: H3.3 (alt name: NM_008211.3)
  Species: M. musculus (mouse)
  Entrez Gene: H3f3b (a.k.a. 9430068D06Rik, H3-3a, H3-3b, H3.3B)
  Promoter: CMV
  Tag / fusion protein: mTFP1 (C terminal on backbone)
  Cloning method: Unknown
  Sequencing primers: 5′ CMV-F; 3′ SV40pA-R
Terms and licenses: Academic/Nonprofit Terms; Industry Terms: Not Available to Industry
Depositor comments: H. sapiens (human) Histone H3. Excitation = 462; Emission = 492
How to cite: mTFP1-H3.3-N-14 was a gift from Michael Davidson (Addgene plasmid # 55490 ; http://n2t.net/addgene:55490 ; RRID:Addgene_55490)
